Addgene plasmid #16996: XE16 goosecoid
Depositing lab: Randall Moon. Depositing organization: University of Washington.
Backbone
  Vector backbone: SP64T
  Backbone size w/o insert (bp): 3000
  Vector type: Xenopus Expression
Growth in bacteria
  Bacterial resistance: Ampicillin, 100 μg/mL
  Growth temperature: 37°C
  Growth strain: DH5alpha
  Copy number: Unknown
Gene/Insert
  Gene/Insert name: goosecoid
  Species: X. laevis (frog)
  Insert size (bp): 850
  Entrez Gene: gsc-a (a.k.a. Xgsc, goosecoid)
  Cloning method: Restriction Enzyme; 5′ cloning site BglII / BamHI (destroyed during cloning); 3′ cloning site BglII / BamHI (destroyed during cloning)
  Sequencing primers: 5′ SP6
Resource information
  A portion of this plasmid was derived from a plasmid made by: E. DeRobertis, UCLA
Terms and licenses: Academic/Nonprofit Terms; Industry Terms: Not Available to Industry
Depositor comments: Insert: coding region of Xenopus goosecoid in SP64T Transcription: linearize with EcoR1 and transcribe with SP6. Plasmid History: Constructed by Jan Christian by PCR.
How to cite: XE16 goosecoid was a gift from Randall Moon (Addgene plasmid # 16996 ; http://n2t.net/addgene:16996 ; RRID:Addgene_16996)
