[The description below was written by a language model from this plasmid's Addgene catalogue record.]
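Description:
XE16 goosecoid is a Xenopus expression plasmid built on the SP64T backbone (about 3 kb), a vector designed for in vitro synthesis of mRNA rather than for direct expression in cells. It is propagated in E. coli under ampicillin selection; the record lists the copy number as unknown and does not provide a feature table, so the origin of replication and other backbone elements are not itemised. SP64T is generally known as an SP6 promoter vector in which the cloning site is flanked by Xenopus β-globin untranslated regions and a poly(A) tract, elements that improve stability and translation of the synthetic transcript after injection, although these parts are not explicitly listed in this entry.

The insert is the coding region of Xenopus laevis goosecoid (gsc-a, also called Xgsc), roughly 850 bp, generated by PCR and derived in part from an earlier plasmid from another laboratory. It was cloned through compatible BglII/BamHI ends, and the junction sites were destroyed on both sides, so the insert cannot be released with those enzymes. No epitope tags or reporter fusions are recorded. The SP6 promoter lies upstream of the insert, and the SP6 primer serves for sequencing from the 5′ end.

According to the depositor, the plasmid is linearised with EcoRI and transcribed with SP6 polymerase to produce sense goosecoid mRNA. Such transcripts are typically microinjected into Xenopus embryos or oocytes for gain-of-function studies of this homeobox gene, which is associated with the Spemann organizer and dorsal axis patterning.
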