>Addgene plasmid #16996 | XE16 goosecoid | addgene partial sequence | sequence record 23448 | 16996 with SP6
ATGTCTTTTGNGAGCTAGAATAAACGCTCAACTTTGGCAGATCCCCCAAACAGGACTTGTTTTTTTCTCC
CCCACACATTTGGGTGATGCCTTCTGGCATGTTCAGCATTGATAACATTTTGGCTGCCAGACCTCGCTGC
AAGGAGTCGCTGCTGCTCCCCCAGAATGGGCCGTTACTCTTCTCCAGTCTGGGGGAGTCTCTCTATGGCC
CCGCAGATTACAGCGGATTTTATAACCGGACTGTGGCCCCAACTTCTGCTCTCCAAGGAGTGAATGGATC
TAGGCTGGGATACAATAACTACTACTATGGACAGTTGCATTTACAGACGCCCGTGGGCCCCTCGTGTTGT
GGAGCAGTTCAAGCTCTGGGGACGCAGCAGTGCTCGTGTGTACCCTCAGCTACAGCATACGATGGTGCAG
GGTCAGTGCTGATTCCACCAGTGCCTCACCAGATGCTCCCTTACATGAATGTTGGCACTTTGTCCAGGAC
TGAGCTGCAGTTGCTTAACCAGCTGCACTGCAGGAGGAAGAGGAGGCACAGGACCATCTTCACTGATGAA
CAACTGGAAGCACTGGAAAATCTCTTCCAAGAAACCAAGTACCCAGATGTGGGCACCAGAGAACAGCTGG
CAAGGAGGGTTCATCTCAGAGAGGAAAAAGTAGAGGTTTGGTTCAAAAATCGAAGAGCAAAATGGAGGAG
GCAGAAAAAGATCTTCATCAGANGAATCAGAAAATGCCCAAAAGTGGAATAATCCTCAAAAAACTCTGCA
GAGAAAAGGGACAGCAG
